>Addgene plasmid #136509 | iLID-mCherry-iTrkA | addgene full sequence | sequence record 271001 | Addgene NGS Result
TAGTTATTAATAGTAATCAATTACGGGGTCATTAGTTCATAGCCCATATATGGAGTTCCGCGTTACATAA
CTTACGGTAAATGGCCCGCCTGGCTGACCGCCCAACGACCCCCGCCCATTGACGTCAATAATGACGTATG
TTCCCATAGTAACGCCAATAGGGACTTTCCATTGACGTCAATGGGTGGAGTATTTACGGTAAACTGCCCA
CTTGGCAGTACATCAAGTGTATCATATGCCAAGTACGCCCCCTATTGACGTCAATGACGGTAAATGGCCC
GCCTGGCATTATGCCCAGTACATGACCTTATGGGACTTTCCTACTTGGCAGTACATCTACGTATTAGTCA
TCGCTATTACCATGGTGATGCGGTTTTGGCAGTACATCAATGGGCGTGGATAGCGGTTTGACTCACGGGG
ATTTCCAAGTCTCCACCCCATTGACGTCAATGGGAGTTTGTTTTGGCACCAAAATCAACGGGACTTTCCA
AAATGTCGTAACAACTCCGCCCCATTGACGCAAATGGGCGGTAGGCGTGTACGGTGGGAGGTCTATATAA
GCAGAGCTGGTTTAGTGAACCGTCAGATCCGCTAGCGCTACCGGACTCAGATCTCGAGATGGGGGAGTTT
CTGGCAACCACACTGGAACGGATCGAGAAAAATTTCGTGATTACTGATCCGAGACTGCCTGACAACCCAA
TCATTTTTGCGAGCGATTCCTTCCTGCAGCTGACAGAATATTCTCGGGAAGAGATCCTGGGGCGCAATTG
CCGTTTTCTGCAGGGACCCGAGACAGACCGTGCCACTGTTCGGAAAATCAGAGATGCTATTGACAACCAG
ACTGAAGTGACCGTTCAGCTGATCAATTATACCAAGAGCGGCAAGAAGTTCTGGAACGTGTTCCACCTGC
AGCCGATGCGCGATTATAAGGGCGACGTCCAGTACTTCATTGGCGTGCAGCTGGATGGCACCGAACGTCT
TCATGGCGCCGCTGAGCGTGAGGCGGTCTGCCTGATCAAAAAGACAGCCTTTCAGATTGCTGAGGCAGCG
AACGACGAAAATTACTTTGGAAGCGGGAGTGGGAGCCCCCGGGATCCACCGGTCGCCACCATGGTGAGCA
AGGGCGAGGAGGATAACATGGCCATCATCAAGGAGTTCATGCGCTTCAAGGTGCACATGGAGGGCTCCGT
GAACGGCCACGAGTTCGAGATCGAGGGCGAGGGCGAGGGCCGCCCCTACGAGGGCACCCAGACCGCCAAG
CTGAAGGTGACCAAGGGTGGCCCCCTGCCCTTCGCCTGGGACATCCTGTCCCCTCAGTTCATGTACGGCT
CCAAGGCCTACGTGAAGCACCCCGCCGACATCCCCGACTACTTGAAGCTGTCCTTCCCCGAGGGCTTCAA
GTGGGAGCGCGTGATGAACTTCGAGGACGGCGGCGTGGTGACCGTGACCCAGGACTCCTCCCTGCAGGAC
GGCGAGTTCATCTACAAGGTGAAGCTGCGCGGCACCAACTTCCCCTCCGACGGCCCCGTAATGCAGAAGA
AGACCATGGGCTGGGAGGCCTCCTCCGAGCGGATGTACCCCGAGGACGGCGCCCTGAAGGGCGAGATCAA
GCAGAGGCTGAAGCTGAAGGACGGCGGCCACTACGACGCTGAGGTCAAGACCACCTACAAGGCCAAGAAG
CCCGTGCAGCTGCCCGGCGCCTACAACGTCAACATCAAGTTGGACATCACCTCCCACAACGAGGACTACA
CCATCGTGGAACAGTACGAACGCGCCGAGGGCCGCCACTCCACCGGCGGCATGGACGAGCTGTACAAGGG
TTCTTCTAAATTTGGGATCAACCGCCCTGCTGTGCTGGCGCCAGAGGATGGGCTGGCCATGTCCCTACAC
TTCATGACACTGGGTGGCAGTTCTCTTTCCCCTACTGAGGGCAAAGGCTCCGGACTCCAGGGCCACATCA
TGGAGAACCCACAGTACTTCAGTGATACCTGTGTCCACCATATCAAGCGCCAGGACATCATTCTCAAGTG
GGAGCTAGGGGAGGGAGCCTTTGGAAAGGTCTTTCTTGCTGAGTGCTACAACCTTCTGAATGATCAGGAC
AAGATGCTGGTGGCTGTCAAGGCACTGAAGGAGACATCTGAGAATGCTCGTCAGGACTTCCATCGTGAGG
CAGAGCTGCTCACCATGCTACAGCACCAACACATCGTACGCTTCTTTGGAGTCTGCACGGAGGGTGGCCC
ATTGCTCATGGTCTTCGAGTACATGCGCCATGGGGACCTCAACCGTTTCCTCCGGTCCCACGGACCTGAT
GCAAAACTGCTGGCTGGCGGCGAGGATGTGGCTCCTGGTCCTTTGGGCCTTGGGCAGCTTCTGGCTGTGG
CTAGCCAGGTGGCTGCTGGTATGGTGTACCTAGCCAGCCTGCACTTTGTGCACCGGGACCTGGCCACACG
CAACTGTCTGGTGGGTCAGGGACTAGTGGTCAAGATTGGAGACTTCGGCATGAGCAGGGACATCTACAGC
ACAGACTACTACCGTGTGGGAGGTCGGACCATGCTGCCCATCCGCTGGATGCCTCCAGAGAGCATCCTCT
ACCGCAAGTTCAGCACCGAGAGTGATGTGTGGAGCTTCGGGGTGGTGCTCTGGGAGATCTTCACCTATGG
AAAGCAACCCTGGTACCAGCTCTCCAACACTGAGGCGATCGAGTGCATCACGCAGGGCCGGGAGCTGGAG
CGGCCGCGCGCCTGCCCTCCTGATGTCTACGCCATCATGCGCGGCTGCTGGCAGCGTGAGCCGCAACAGC
GCCTCAGCATGAAGGATGTGCACGCGCGGCTGCAGGCCTTGGCACAGGCGCCACCGAGTTACCTGGACGT
TCTGGGTTAGCAATTGTTGTTGTTAACTTGTTTATTGCAGCTTATAATGGTTACAAATAAAGCAATAGCA
TCACAAATTTCACAAATAAAGCATTTTTTTCACTGCATTCTAGTTGTGGTTTGTCCAAACTCATCAATGT
ATCTTAAGGCGTAAATTGTAAGCGTTAATATTTTGTTAAAATTCGCGTTAAATTTTTGTTAAATCAGCTC
ATTTTTTAACCAATAGGCCGAAATCGGCAAAATCCCTTATAAATCAAAAGAATAGACCGAGATAGGGT
[37 nt withheld, positions 3149-3185]
AAAGAACGTGGACTCCAACGTCAAAGG
[49 nt withheld, positions 3213-3261]
T
[91 nt withheld, positions 3263-3353]
G
[124 nt withheld, positions 3355-3478]
CAGGTGGCACTTTTCGGGGAAATGTGCGCGGAACCCCTATTTGTTTATTTTTCTAAATACATTCAAATAT
GTATCCGCTCATGAGACAATAACCCTGATAAATGCTTCAATAATATTGAAAAAGGAAGAGTCCTGAGGCG
GAAAGAACCAGCTGTGGAATGTGTGTCAGTTAGGGTGTGGAAAGTCCCCAGGCTCCCCAGCAGGCAGAAG
TATGCAAAGCATGCATCTCAATTAGTCAGCAACCAGGTGTGGAAAGTCCCCAGGCTCCCCAGCAGGCAGA
AGTATGCAAAGCATGCATCTCAATTAGTCAGCAACCATAGTCCCGCCCCTAACTCCGCCCATCCCGCCCC
TAACTCCGCCCAGTTCCGCCCATTCTCCGCCCCATGGCTGACTAATTTTTTTTATTTATGCAGAGGCCGA
GGCCGCCTCGGCCTCTGAGCTATTCCAGAAGTAGTGAGGAGGCTTTTTTGGAGGCCTAGGCTTTTGCAAA
GATCGATCAAGAGACAGGATGAGGATCGTTTCGCATGATTGAACAAGATGGATTGCACGCAGGTTCTCCG
GCCGCTTGGGTGGAGAGGCTATTCGGCTATGACTGGGCACAACAGACAATCGGCTGCTCTGATGCCGCCG
TGTTCCGGCTGTCAGCGCAGGGGCGCCCGGTTCTTTTTGTCAAGACCGACCTGTCCGGTGCCCTGAATGA
ACTGCAAGACGAGGCAGCGCGGCTATCGTGGCTGGCCACGACGGGCGTTCCTTGCGCAGCTGTGCTCGAC
GTTGTCACTGAAGCGGGAAGGGACTGGCTGCTATTGGGCGAAGTGCCGGGGCAGGATCTCCTGTCATCTC
ACCTTGCTCCTGCCGAGAAAGTATCCATCATGGCTGATGCAATGCGGCGGCTGCATACGCTTGATCCGGC
TACCTGCCCATTCGACCACCAAGCGAAACATCGCATCGAGCGAGCACGTACTCGGATGGAAGCCGGTCTT
GTCGATCAGGATGATCTGGACGAAGAGCATCAGGGGCTCGCGCCAGCCGAACTGTTCGCCAGGCTCAAGG
CGAGCATGCCCGACGGCGAGGATCTCGTCGTGACCCATGGCGATGCCTGCTTGCCGAATATCATGGTGGA
AAATGGCCGCTTTTCTGGATTCATCGACTGTGGCCGGCTGGGTGTGGCGGACCGCTATCAGGACATAGCG
TTGGCTACCCGTGATATTGCTGAAGAGCTTGGCGGCGAATGGGCTGACCGCTTCCTCGTGCTTTACGGTA
TCGCCGCTCCCGATTCGCAGCGCATCGCCTTCTATCGCCTTCTTGACGAGTTCTTCTGAGCGGGACTCTG
GGGTTCGAAATGACCGACCAAGCGACGCCCAACCTGCCATCACGAGATTTCGATTCCACCGCCGCCTTCT
ATGAAAGGTTGGGCTTCGGAATCGTTTTCCGGGACGCCGGCTGGATGATCCTCCAGCGCGGGGATCTCAT
GCTGGAGTTCTTCGCCCACCCTAGGGGGAGGCTAACTGAAACACGGAAGGAGACAATACCGGAAGGAACC
CGCGCTATGACGGCAATAAAAAGACAGAATAAAACGCACGGTGTTGGGTCGTTTGTTCATAAACGCGGGG
TTCGGTCCCAGGGCTGGCACTCTGTCGATACCCCACCGAGACCCCATTGGGGCCAATACGCCCGCGTTTC
TTCCTTTTCCCCACCCCACCCCCCAAGTTCGGGTGAAGGCCCAGGGCTCGCAGCCAACGTCGGGGCGGCA
GGCCCTGCCATAGCCTCAGGTTACTCATATATACTTTAGATTGATTTAAAACTTCATTTTTAATTTAAAA
GGATCTAGGTGAAGATCCTTTTTGATAATCTCATGACCAAAATCCCTTAACGTGAGTTTTCGTTCCACTG
AGCGTCAGACCCCGTAGAAAAGATCAAAGGATCTTCTTGAGATCCTTTTTTTCTGCGCGTAATCTGCTGC
TTGCAAACAAAAAAACCACCGCTACCAGCGGTGGTTTGTTTGCCGGATCAAGAGCTACCAACTCTTTTTC
CGAAGGTAACTGGCTTCAGCAGAGCGCAGATACCAAATACTGTTCTTCTAGTGTAGCCGTAGTTAGGCCA
CCACTTCAAGAACTCTGTAGCACCGCCTACATACCTCGCTCTGCTAATCCTGTTACCAGTGGCTGCTGCC
AGTGGCGATAAGTCGTGTCTTACCGGGTTGGACTCAAGACGATAGTTACCGGATAAGGCGCAGCGGTCGG
GCTGAACGGGGGGTTCGTGCACACAGCCCAGCTTGGAGCGAACGACCTACACCGAACTGAGATACCTACA
GCGTGAGCTATGAGAAAGCGCCACGCTTCCCGAAGGGAGAAAGGCGGACAGGTATCCGGTAAGCGGCAGG
GTCGGAACAGGAGAGCGCACGAGGGAGCTTCCAGGGGGAAACGCCTGGTATCTTTATAGTCCTGTCGGGT
TTCGCCACCTCTGACTTGAGCGTCGATTTTTGTGATGCTCGTCAGGGGGGCGGAGCCTATGGAAAAACGC
CAGCAACGCGGCCTTTTTACGGTTCCTGGCCTTTTGCTGGCCTTTTGCTCACATGTTCTTTCCTGCGTTA
TCCCCTGATTCTGTGGATAACCGTATTACCGCCATGCAT
Features (pLannotate 1.2.2; 15 found; start..end, strand, type, name):
     61..364     +  enhancer       CMV enhancer: human cytomegalovirus immediate early enhancer
    365..568     +  promoter       CMV promoter: human cytomegalovirus (CMV) immediate early promoter
    591..618     +  misc_feature   MCS (fragment): multiple cloning site
    652..969     +  CDS            miniSOG: miniSOG is a basic (constitutively fluorescent) cyan fluorescent protein published in 2011, derived from Arabidopsis thaliana. It requires the cofactor flavin for fluorescence.
   1111..1818    +  CDS            mCherry: mCherry is a basic (constitutively fluorescent) red fluorescent protein published in 2004, derived from Discosoma sp.. It is reported to be a very rapidly-maturing monomer with low acid sensitivity.
   1825..2877    +  CDS            Ntrk1 (fragment): NTRK1_RAT - Also known as Trk, Trka. Experimental evidence at protein level: Swiss-Prot protein existence level 1. Receptor tyrosine kinase involved in the development and the maturation of the central and peripheral nervous systems through regulation of proliferation, differentiation and survival of sympathetic and nervous neurons. High affinity receptor for NGF which is its primary ligand (PubMed:1312719, PubMed:1850821). Can also bind and be activated by NTF3/neurotrophin-3. However, NTF3 only supports axonal extension through NTRK1 but has no effect on neuron survival. Upon dimeric NGF lig
   2895..3016    +  polyA_signal   SV40 poly(A) signal: SV40 polyadenylation signal
   3050..3478    -  rep_origin     f1 ori (sequence partly withheld): f1 bacteriophage origin of replication; arrow indicates direction of (+) strand synthesis
   3505..3609    +  promoter       AmpR promoter: bla
   3611..3968    +  promoter       SV40 promoter: SV40 enhancer and early promoter
   4003..4797    +  CDS            NeoR/KanR: aminoglycoside phosphotransferase from Tn5; aph(3')-II (or nptII); confers resistance to neomycin, kanamycin, and G418 (Geneticin®)
   4818..4970    +  CDS            ble (fragment): BLE_KLEPN - Experimental evidence at protein level: Swiss-Prot protein existence level 1. Binding protein with a strong affinity to the bleomycin family of antibiotics. Binds to CL990; an antimitotic-antibiotic compound. From Klebsiella pneumoniae.
   5029..5076    +  polyA_signal   HSV TK poly(A) signal: herpes simplex virus thymidine kinase polyadenylation signal (Cole and Stacy, 1985)
   5167..5183    -  polyA_signal   bGH poly(A) signal (fragment): bovine growth hormone polyadenylation signal
   5405..5993    +  rep_origin     ori: high-copy-number ColE1/pMB1/pBR322/pUC origin of replication
