[The description below was written by a language model from this plasmid's Addgene catalogue record and pLannotate feature annotations shown in this document.]
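Description:
iLID-mCherry-iTrkA is a mammalian expression plasmid of about 6.1 kb built on the pEGFP-N1 backbone. The original reporter position holds a three-part fusion of roughly 2.25 kb, assembled by Gibson cloning. Transcription is driven by the human cytomegalovirus immediate-early enhancer and promoter and terminated by an SV40 polyadenylation signal.

The open reading frame begins with iLID, the improved light-induced dimerizer, followed by the red fluorescent protein mCherry. It ends with the intracellular signalling portion of rat TrkA (Ntrk1, residues 450–799), which lacks the extracellular ligand-binding and transmembrane regions. The automated annotation labels the first segment "miniSOG". This is most likely a homology hit, because both miniSOG and iLID are built from plant phototropin LOV2 domains, and the catalogue entry identifies the segment as iLID. iLID is a blue-light-responsive module that binds its SspB-type partner when illuminated. This plasmid does not carry that partner, so it would have to be supplied separately. The associated work concerns building light-activated neurotrophin receptors, which suggests the construct is used for optical control of TrkA signalling, with mCherry used to visualise the fusion protein.

In bacteria the plasmid replicates from a high-copy ColE1/pUC-type origin and is selected with kanamycin. The Tn5 NeoR/KanR gene sits behind tandem bacterial (bla) and SV40 early promoters and is followed by an HSV TK polyadenylation signal. The same marker can therefore also confer G418 resistance in mammalian cells. An f1 origin is also present. The short ble and bGH poly(A) fragments in the feature table appear to be backbone remnants or annotation artefacts without a functional role.
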