Addgene plasmid #136509: iLID-mCherry-iTrkA
Purpose: Mammalian expression of iLID fused to mCherry and intracellular signaling domain of TrkA (aa 450-799)
Depositing lab: Bianxiao Cui. Depositing organization: Stanford University. Publication: Construction of Light-Activated Neurotrophin Receptors Using the Improved Light-Induced Dimerizer (iLID). Hope JM, Liu A, Calvin GJ, Cui B. J Mol Biol. 2020 Jun 12;432(13):3739-3748. doi: 10.1016/j.jmb.2020.04.018. Epub 2020 Apr 23. PubMed 32335036.
Backbone
  Vector backbone: pEGFP N1
  Backbone size w/o insert (bp): 3900
  Total vector size (bp): 6100
  Vector type: Mammalian Expression
Growth in bacteria
  Bacterial resistance: Kanamycin, 50 μg/mL
  Growth temperature: 37°C
  Growth strain: DH5alpha
  Copy number: Unknown
Gene/Insert
  Gene/Insert name: iLID mCherry iTrkA (alt name: TrkA)
  Species: R. norvegicus (rat)
  Insert size (bp): 2250
  Entrez Gene: Ntrk1 (a.k.a. Trk)
  Promoter: CMV
  Cloning method: Gibson Cloning
  Sequencing primers: 5′ CMV forward
Resource information
  A portion of this plasmid was derived from a plasmid made by: iLID received from lab of Brian Kuhlman via Addgene (60411)
Terms and licenses: Academic/Nonprofit Terms; Industry Terms: Not Available to Industry
How to cite: iLID-mCherry-iTrkA was a gift from Bianxiao Cui (Addgene plasmid # 136509 ; http://n2t.net/addgene:136509 ; RRID:Addgene_136509)
