LOCUS       Exported 6107 bp ds-DNA circular SYN 15-NOV-2019
DEFINITION  synthetic circular DNA
ACCESSION   .
VERSION     .
KEYWORDS    .
SOURCE      synthetic DNA construct
  ORGANISM  recombinant plasmid
REFERENCE   1 (bases 1 to 6107)
  AUTHORS   Stanford University
  TITLE     Direct Submission
  JOURNAL   Exported Friday, Nov 15, 2019 from SnapGene 5.0.0
            https://www.snapgene.com
FEATURES             Location/Qualifiers
     source          1..6107
                     /organism="recombinant plasmid"
                     /mol_type="other DNA"
     misc_feature    11..586
                     /label=cmv promoter
     enhancer        61..364
                     /label=CMV enhancer
                     /note="human cytomegalovirus immediate early enhancer"
     promoter        365..568
                     /label=CMV promoter
                     /note="human cytomegalovirus (CMV) immediate early
                     promoter"
     primer_bind     573..638
                     /label=iLID mch iTrkA bc fwd
     misc_feature    591..617
                     /label=MCS
     primer_bind     603..646
                     /label=iLID fwd
     primer_bind     603..638
                     /label=iLID fwd correct
     CDS             622..1068
                     /codon_start=1
                     /label=iLID
                     /translation="GEFLATTLERIEKNFVITDPRLPDNPIIFASDSFLQLTEYSREEI
                     LGRNCRFLQGPETDRATVRKIRDAIDNQTEVTVQLINYTKSGKKFWNVFHLQPMRDYKG
                     DVQYFIGVQLDGTERLHGAAEREAVCLIKKTAFQIAEAANDENYF"
     CDS             1045..1065
                     /label=SsrA
     primer_bind     complement(1069..1103)
                     /label=iLID rev
     misc_feature    1105..1110
                     /label=Kozak
     CDS             1111..1818
                     /codon_start=1
                     /product="monomeric derivative of DsRed fluorescent protein
                     (Shaner et al., 2004)"
                     /label=mCherry
                     /note="mammalian codon-optimized"
                     /translation="MVSKGEEDNMAIIKEFMRFKVHMEGSVNGHEFEIEGEGEGRPYEG
                     TQTAKLKVTKGGPLPFAWDILSPQFMYGSKAYVKHPADIPDYLKLSFPEGFKWERVMNF
                     EDGGVVTVTQDSSLQDGEFIYKVKLRGTNFPSDGPVMQKKTMGWEASSERMYPEDGALK
                     GEIKQRLKLKDGGHYDAEVKTTYKAKKPVQLPGAYNVNIKLDITSHNEDYTIVEQYERA
                     EGRHSTGGMDELYK"
     misc_feature    1819..1827
                     /label=GSS
     CDS             1828..2877
                     /codon_start=1
                     /label=iTrkA
                     /translation="KFGINRPAVLAPEDGLAMSLHFMTLGGSSLSPTEGKGSGLQGHIM
                     ENPQYFSDTCVHHIKRQDIILKWELGEGAFGKVFLAECYNLLNDQDKMLVAVKALKETS
                     ENARQDFHREAELLTMLQHQHIVRFFGVCTEGGPLLMVFEYMRHGDLNRFLRSHGPDAK
                     LLAGGEDVAPGPLGLGQLLAVASQVAAGMVYLASLHFVHRDLATRNCLVGQGLVVKIGD
                     FGMSRDIYSTDYYRVGGRTMLPIRWMPPESILYRKFSTESDVWSFGVVLWEIFTYGKQP
                     WYQLSNTEAIECITQGRELERPRACPPDVYAIMRGCWQREPQQRLSMKDVHARLQALAQ
                     APPSYLDVLG"
     primer_bind     complement(2857..2877)
                     /label=iLID mch iTrkA bc rev
     polyA_signal    2895..3016
                     /label=SV40 poly(A) signal
                     /note="SV40 polyadenylation signal"
     rep_origin      complement(3023..3478)
                     /direction=LEFT
                     /label=f1 ori
                     /note="f1 bacteriophage origin of replication; arrow
                     indicates direction of (+) strand synthesis"
     promoter        3505..3609
                     /gene="bla"
                     /label=AmpR promoter
     promoter        3611..3968
                     /label=SV40 promoter
                     /note="SV40 enhancer and early promoter"
     rep_origin      3819..3954
                     /label=SV40 ori
                     /note="SV40 origin of replication"
     CDS             4003..4797
                     /codon_start=1
                     /gene="aph(3')-II (or nptII)"
                     /product="aminoglycoside phosphotransferase from Tn5"
                     /label=NeoR/KanR
                     /note="confers resistance to neomycin, kanamycin, and G418
                     (Geneticin(R))"
                     /translation="MIEQDGLHAGSPAAWVERLFGYDWAQQTIGCSDAAVFRLSAQGRP
                     VLFVKTDLSGALNELQDEAARLSWLATTGVPCAAVLDVVTEAGRDWLLLGEVPGQDLLS
                     SHLAPAEKVSIMADAMRRLHTLDPATCPFDHQAKHRIERARTRMEAGLVDQDDLDEEHQ
                     GLAPAELFARLKASMPDGEDLVVTHGDACLPNIMVENGRFSGFIDCGRLGVADRYQDIA
                     LATRDIAEELGGEWADRFLVLYGIAAPDSQRIAFYRLLDEFF"
     polyA_signal    5029..5076
                     /label=HSV TK poly(A) signal
                     /note="herpes simplex virus thymidine kinase
                     polyadenylation signal (Cole and Stacy, 1985)"
     rep_origin      5405..5993
                     /direction=RIGHT
                     /label=ori
                     /note="high-copy-number ColE1/pMB1/pBR322/pUC origin of
                     replication"
ORIGIN
        1 tagttattaa tagtaatcaa ttacggggtc attagttcat agcccatata tggagttccg
       61 cgttacataa cttacggtaa atggcccgcc tggctgaccg cccaacgacc cccgcccatt
      121 gacgtcaata atgacgtatg ttcccatagt aacgccaata gggactttcc attgacgtca
      181 atgggtggag tatttacggt aaactgccca cttggcagta catcaagtgt atcatatgcc
      241 aagtacgccc cctattgacg tcaatgacgg taaatggccc gcctggcatt atgcccagta
      301 catgacctta tgggactttc ctacttggca gtacatctac gtattagtca tcgctattac
      361 catggtgatg cggttttggc agtacatcaa tgggcgtgga tagcggtttg actcacgggg
      421 atttccaagt ctccacccca ttgacgtcaa tgggagtttg ttttggcacc aaaatcaacg
      481 ggactttcca aaatgtcgta acaactccgc cccattgacg caaatgggcg gtaggcgtgt
      541 acggtgggag gtctatataa gcagagctgg tttagtgaac cgtcagatcc gctagcgcta
      601 ccggactcag atctcgagat gggggagttt ctggcaacca cactggaacg gatcgagaaa
      661 aatttcgtga ttactgatcc gagactgcct gacaacccaa tcatttttgc gagcgattcc
      721 ttcctgcagc tgacagaata ttctcgggaa gagatcctgg ggcgcaattg ccgttttctg
      781 cagggacccg agacagaccg tgccactgtt cggaaaatca gagatgctat tgacaaccag
      841 actgaagtga ccgttcagct gatcaattat accaagagcg gcaagaagtt ctggaacgtg
      901 ttccacctgc agccgatgcg cgattataag ggcgacgtcc agtacttcat tggcgtgcag
      961 ctggatggca ccgaacgtct tcatggcgcc gctgagcgtg aggcggtctg cctgatcaaa
     1021 aagacagcct ttcagattgc tgaggcagcg aacgacgaaa attactttgg aagcgggagt
     1081 gggagccccc gggatccacc ggtcgccacc atggtgagca agggcgagga ggataacatg
     1141 gccatcatca aggagttcat gcgcttcaag gtgcacatgg agggctccgt gaacggccac
     1201 gagttcgaga tcgagggcga gggcgagggc cgcccctacg agggcaccca gaccgccaag
     1261 ctgaaggtga ccaagggtgg ccccctgccc ttcgcctggg acatcctgtc ccctcagttc
     1321 atgtacggct ccaaggccta cgtgaagcac cccgccgaca tccccgacta cttgaagctg
     1381 tccttccccg agggcttcaa gtgggagcgc gtgatgaact tcgaggacgg cggcgtggtg
     1441 accgtgaccc aggactcctc cctgcaggac ggcgagttca tctacaaggt gaagctgcgc
     1501 ggcaccaact tcccctccga cggccccgta atgcagaaga agaccatggg ctgggaggcc
     1561 tcctccgagc ggatgtaccc cgaggacggc gccctgaagg gcgagatcaa gcagaggctg
     1621 aagctgaagg acggcggcca ctacgacgct gaggtcaaga ccacctacaa ggccaagaag
     1681 cccgtgcagc tgcccggcgc ctacaacgtc aacatcaagt tggacatcac ctcccacaac
     1741 gaggactaca ccatcgtgga acagtacgaa cgcgccgagg gccgccactc caccggcggc
     1801 atggacgagc tgtacaaggg ttcttctaaa tttgggatca accgccctgc tgtgctggcg
     1861 ccagaggatg ggctggccat gtccctacac ttcatgacac tgggtggcag ttctctttcc
     1921 cctactgagg gcaaaggctc cggactccag ggccacatca tggagaaccc acagtacttc
     1981 agtgatacct gtgtccacca tatcaagcgc caggacatca ttctcaagtg ggagctaggg
     2041 gagggagcct ttggaaaggt ctttcttgct gagtgctaca accttctgaa tgatcaggac
     2101 aagatgctgg tggctgtcaa ggcactgaag gagacatctg agaatgctcg tcaggacttc
     2161 catcgtgagg cagagctgct caccatgcta cagcaccaac acatcgtacg cttctttgga
     2221 gtctgcacgg agggtggccc attgctcatg gtcttcgagt acatgcgcca tggggacctc
     2281 aaccgtttcc tccggtccca cggacctgat gcaaaactgc tggctggcgg cgaggatgtg
     2341 gctcctggtc ctttgggcct tgggcagctt ctggctgtgg ctagccaggt ggctgctggt
     2401 atggtgtacc tagccagcct gcactttgtg caccgggacc tggccacacg caactgtctg
     2461 gtgggtcagg gactagtggt caagattgga gacttcggca tgagcaggga catctacagc
     2521 acagactact accgtgtggg aggtcggacc atgctgccca tccgctggat gcctccagag
     2581 agcatcctct accgcaagtt cagcaccgag agtgatgtgt ggagcttcgg ggtggtgctc
     2641 tgggagatct tcacctatgg aaagcaaccc tggtaccagc tctccaacac tgaggcgatc
     2701 gagtgcatca cgcagggccg ggagctggag cggccgcgcg cctgccctcc tgatgtctac
     2761 gccatcatgc gcggctgctg gcagcgtgag ccgcaacagc gcctcagcat gaaggatgtg
     2821 cacgcgcggc tgcaggcctt ggcacaggcg ccaccgagtt acctggacgt tctgggttag
     2881 caattgttgt tgttaacttg tttattgcag cttataatgg ttacaaataa agcaatagca
     2941 tcacaaattt cacaaataaa gcattttttt cactgcattc tagttgtggt ttgtccaaac
     3001 tcatcaatgt atcttaaggc gtaaattgta agcgttaata ttttgttaaa attcgcgtta
     3061 aatttttgtt aaatcagctc attttttaac caataggccg aaatcggcaa aatcccttat
     3121 aaatcaaaag aatagaccga gatagggttg agtgttgttc cagtttggaa caagagtcca
     3181 ctattaaaga acgtggactc caacgtcaaa ggnnnnnnnn nnnnnnnnnn nnnnnnnnnn
     3241 nnnnnnnnnn nnnnnnnnnn ntnnnnnnnn nnnnnnnnnn nnnnnnnnnn nnnnnnnnnn
     3301 nnnnnnnnnn nnnnnnnnnn nnnnnnnnnn nnnnnnnnnn nnnnnnnnnn nnngnnnnnn
     3361 nnnnnnnnnn nnnnnnnnnn nnnnnnnnnn nnnnnnnnnn nnnnnnnnnn nnnnnnnnnn
     3421 nnnnnnnnnn nnnnnnnnnn nnnnnnnnnn nnnnnnnnnn nnnnnnnnnn nnnnnnnnca
     3481 ggtggcactt ttcggggaaa tgtgcgcgga acccctattt gtttattttt ctaaatacat
     3541 tcaaatatgt atccgctcat gagacaataa ccctgataaa tgcttcaata atattgaaaa
     3601 aggaagagtc ctgaggcgga aagaaccagc tgtggaatgt gtgtcagtta gggtgtggaa
     3661 agtccccagg ctccccagca ggcagaagta tgcaaagcat gcatctcaat tagtcagcaa
     3721 ccaggtgtgg aaagtcccca ggctccccag caggcagaag tatgcaaagc atgcatctca
     3781 attagtcagc aaccatagtc ccgcccctaa ctccgcccat cccgccccta actccgccca
     3841 gttccgccca ttctccgccc catggctgac taattttttt tatttatgca gaggccgagg
     3901 ccgcctcggc ctctgagcta ttccagaagt agtgaggagg cttttttgga ggcctaggct
     3961 tttgcaaaga tcgatcaaga gacaggatga ggatcgtttc gcatgattga acaagatgga
     4021 ttgcacgcag gttctccggc cgcttgggtg gagaggctat tcggctatga ctgggcacaa
     4081 cagacaatcg gctgctctga tgccgccgtg ttccggctgt cagcgcaggg gcgcccggtt
     4141 ctttttgtca agaccgacct gtccggtgcc ctgaatgaac tgcaagacga ggcagcgcgg
     4201 ctatcgtggc tggccacgac gggcgttcct tgcgcagctg tgctcgacgt tgtcactgaa
     4261 gcgggaaggg actggctgct attgggcgaa gtgccggggc aggatctcct gtcatctcac
     4321 cttgctcctg ccgagaaagt atccatcatg gctgatgcaa tgcggcggct gcatacgctt
     4381 gatccggcta cctgcccatt cgaccaccaa gcgaaacatc gcatcgagcg agcacgtact
     4441 cggatggaag ccggtcttgt cgatcaggat gatctggacg aagagcatca ggggctcgcg
     4501 ccagccgaac tgttcgccag gctcaaggcg agcatgcccg acggcgagga tctcgtcgtg
     4561 acccatggcg atgcctgctt gccgaatatc atggtggaaa atggccgctt ttctggattc
     4621 atcgactgtg gccggctggg tgtggcggac cgctatcagg acatagcgtt ggctacccgt
     4681 gatattgctg aagagcttgg cggcgaatgg gctgaccgct tcctcgtgct ttacggtatc
     4741 gccgctcccg attcgcagcg catcgccttc tatcgccttc ttgacgagtt cttctgagcg
     4801 ggactctggg gttcgaaatg accgaccaag cgacgcccaa cctgccatca cgagatttcg
     4861 attccaccgc cgccttctat gaaaggttgg gcttcggaat cgttttccgg gacgccggct
     4921 ggatgatcct ccagcgcggg gatctcatgc tggagttctt cgcccaccct agggggaggc
     4981 taactgaaac acggaaggag acaataccgg aaggaacccg cgctatgacg gcaataaaaa
     5041 gacagaataa aacgcacggt gttgggtcgt ttgttcataa acgcggggtt cggtcccagg
     5101 gctggcactc tgtcgatacc ccaccgagac cccattgggg ccaatacgcc cgcgtttctt
     5161 ccttttcccc accccacccc ccaagttcgg gtgaaggccc agggctcgca gccaacgtcg
     5221 gggcggcagg ccctgccata gcctcaggtt actcatatat actttagatt gatttaaaac
     5281 ttcattttta atttaaaagg atctaggtga agatcctttt tgataatctc atgaccaaaa
     5341 tcccttaacg tgagttttcg ttccactgag cgtcagaccc cgtagaaaag atcaaaggat
     5401 cttcttgaga tccttttttt ctgcgcgtaa tctgctgctt gcaaacaaaa aaaccaccgc
     5461 taccagcggt ggtttgtttg ccggatcaag agctaccaac tctttttccg aaggtaactg
     5521 gcttcagcag agcgcagata ccaaatactg tccttctagt gtagccgtag ttaggccacc
     5581 acttcaagaa ctctgtagca ccgcctacat acctcgctct gctaatcctg ttaccagtgg
     5641 ctgctgccag tggcgataag tcgtgtctta ccgggttgga ctcaagacga tagttaccgg
     5701 ataaggcgca gcggtcgggc tgaacggggg gttcgtgcac acagcccagc ttggagcgaa
     5761 cgacctacac cgaactgaga tacctacagc gtgagctatg agaaagcgcc acgcttcccg
     5821 aagggagaaa ggcggacagg tatccggtaa gcggcagggt cggaacagga gagcgcacga
     5881 gggagcttcc agggggaaac gcctggtatc tttatagtcc tgtcgggttt cgccacctct
     5941 gacttgagcg tcgatttttg tgatgctcgt caggggggcg gagcctatgg aaaaacgcca
     6001 gcaacgcggc ctttttacgg ttcctggcct tttgctggcc ttttgctcac atgttctttc
     6061 ctgcgttatc ccctgattct gtggataacc gtattaccgc catgcat
//
